Addgene plasmid #123086: pDONR223 GABARAPL2 WT
Purpose: Gateway entry clone encoding human GABARAPL2 wild-type
Depositing lab: Robin Ketteler. Depositing organization: University College London. Publication: Redundancy of human ATG4 protease isoforms in autophagy and LC3/GABARAP processing revealed in cells. Agrotis A, Pengo N, Burden JJ, Ketteler R. Autophagy. 2019 Jan 21. doi: 10.1080/15548627.2019.1569925. PubMed 30661429.
Backbone
  Vector backbone: pDONR223
  Backbone size w/o insert (bp): 2793
  Vector type: Gateway Entry Vector / Entry clone
Growth in bacteria
  Bacterial resistance: Spectinomycin, 50 μg/mL
  Growth temperature: 37°C
  Growth strain: DH5alpha
  Copy number: High Copy
Gene/Insert
  Gene/Insert name: Gamma-aminobutyric acid receptor-associated protein-like 2
  Species: H. sapiens (human)
  GenBank ID: NM_007285.6
  Entrez Gene: GABARAPL2 (a.k.a. ATG8, ATG8C, GATE-16, GATE16, GEF-2, GEF2)
  Cloning method: Gateway Cloning
  Sequencing primers: 5′ M13 F; 3′ M13 R
Terms and licenses: Academic/Nonprofit Terms; Industry Terms: Not Available to Industry
How to cite: pDONR223 GABARAPL2 WT was a gift from Robin Ketteler (Addgene plasmid # 123086 ; http://n2t.net/addgene:123086 ; RRID:Addgene_123086)
