[The description below was written by a language model from this plasmid's Addgene catalogue record and pLannotate feature annotations shown in this document.]
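Description:
pDONR223 GABARAPL2 WT is a Gateway entry clone built on the pDONR223 backbone and carrying the wild-type human GABARAPL2 coding sequence (also known as GATE-16 or ATG8C), a ubiquitin-like ATG8-family modifier involved in autophagy and intra-Golgi transport. The sequenced plasmid is about 3.1 kb. It is maintained in E. coli at high copy through a ColE1/pUC-type origin and is selected with spectinomycin via the aadA (SmR) aminoglycoside adenylyltransferase gene. A fragment of a class 1 integron Pc promoter lies upstream of this marker.

The 351-bp GABARAPL2 open reading frame sits directly between attL1 and attL2 sites, the configuration produced by a BP reaction into a donor vector. These sites allow LR Clonase-mediated transfer of the insert, in a defined orientation, into any attR-containing destination vector, which then supplies the promoter, tags or reporters. The entry clone has no eukaryotic promoter and no annotated tags, so it serves as a shuttle and archive for the ORF rather than as an expression construct. rrnB T1 and T2 terminators upstream of attL1 insulate the cassette from read-through transcription. A T7 promoter lies just beyond attL2, facing the insert, and M13 primer sites flanking the cassette are listed for sequence verification. The automated annotation matched the insert to the bovine orthologue, but the catalogue record gives the species as human. Short hits to RSF ori, lacI, lacZα and GmR are labelled as fragments and are probably backbone remnants rather than functional elements.

The associated publication concerns redundancy among human ATG4 protease isoforms in autophagy and LC3/GABARAP processing, so this clone most likely served as the wild-type source for GABARAPL2 expression constructs in such studies.
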