Features (pLannotate 1.2.2; 13 found; start..end, strand, type, name):
      1..121     +  rep_origin     RSF ori (fragment): Plasmids containing the RSF 1030 origin of replication can be propagated in E. coli cells that contain additional plasmids with compatible origins.
    123..215     +  CDS            lacI (fragment): lac repressor; lacI; The lac repressor binds to the lac operator to inhibit transcription in E. coli. This inhibition can be relieved by adding lactose or isopropyl-β-D-thiogalactopyranoside (IPTG).
    270..297     -  terminator     rrnB T2 terminator: transcription terminator T2 from the E. coli rrnB gene
    429..472     +  terminator     rrnB T1 terminator: Escherichia coli rrnB; transcription terminator T1 from the E. coli rrnB gene
    519..555     -  CDS            lacZα (fragment): LacZα fragment of β-galactosidase; lacZ fragment
    571..670     +  protein_bind   attL1: mutant version of attL; recombination site for the Gateway® LR reaction LR Clonase™
    673..1023    +  CDS            GABARAPL2: GBRL2_BOVIN - Also known as GEF2. Experimental evidence at protein level: Swiss-Prot protein existence level 1. Ubiquitin-like modifier involved in intra-Golgi traffic (PubMed:10747018). Modulates intra-Golgi transport through coupling between NSF activity and SNAREs activation (PubMed:10747018). It first stimulates the ATPase activity of NSF which in turn stimulates the association with GOSR1 (PubMed:10747018). Involved in autophagy (By similarity). Plays a role in mitophagy which contributes to regulate mitochondrial quantity and quality by eliminating the mitochondria to a basal level to fu
   1028..1127    -  protein_bind   attL2: mutant version of attL; recombination site for the Gateway® LR reaction LR Clonase™
   1145..1163    -  promoter       T7 promoter: promoter for bacteriophage T7 RNA polymerase
   1353..1376    +  promoter       Pc promoter (fragment): intI1 (promoter lies within the coding sequence); class 1 integron promoter
   1552..1608    +  CDS            GmR (fragment): gentamycin acetyltransferase; aacC1; confers resistance to gentamycin
   1615..2406    +  CDS            SmR: aminoglycoside adenylyltransferase (Murphy, 1985); aadA; confers resistance to spectinomycin and streptomycin
   2499..3087    +  rep_origin     ori: high-copy-number ColE1/pMB1/pBR322/pUC origin of replication
>Addgene plasmid #123086 | pDONR223 GABARAPL2 WT | addgene full sequence | sequence record 244523 | Addgene NGS Result
TTCTTTCCTGCGTTATCCCCTGATTCTGTGGATAACCGTATTACCGCCTTTGAGTGAGCTGATACCGCTC
GCCGCAGCCGAACGACCGAGCGCAGCGAGTCAGTGAGCGAGGAAGCGGAAGAGCGCCCAATACGCAAACC
GCCTCTCCCCGCGCGTTGGCCGATTCATTAATGCAGCTGGCACGACAGGTTTCCCGACTGGAAAGCGGGC
AGTGAGCGCAACGCAATTAATACGCGTACCGCTAGCCAGGAAGAGTTTGTAGAAACGCAAAAAGGCCATC
CGTCAGGATGGCCTTCTGCTTAGTTTGATGCCTGGCAGTTTATGGCGGGCGTCCTGCCCGCCACCCTCCG
GGCCGTTGCTTCACAACGTTCAAATCCGCTCCCGGCGGATTTGTCCTACTCAGGAGAGCGTTCACCGACA
AACAACAGATAAAACGAAAGGCCCAGTCTTCCGACTGAGCCTTTCGTTTTATTTGATGCCTGGCAGTTCC
CTACTCTCGCGTTAACGCTAGCATGGATGTTTTCCCAGTCACGACGTTGTAAAACGACGGCCAGTCTTAA
GCTCGGGCCCCAAATAATGATTTTATTTTGACTGATAGTGACCTGTTCGTTGCAACAAATTGATGAGCAA
TGCTTTTTTATAATGCCAACTTTGTACAAAAAAGCAGGCTTAATGAAGTGGATGTTCAAGGAGGACCACT
CGCTGGAACACAGATGCGTGGAGTCCGCGAAGATTCGAGCGAAATATCCCGACAGGGTTCCGGTGATTGT
GGAAAAGGTCTCAGGCTCTCAGATTGTTGACATTGACAAACGGAAGTACTTGGTTCCATCTGATATCACT
GTGGCTCAGTTCATGTGGATCATCAGGAAAAGGATCCAGCTTCCTTCTGAAAAGGCGATCTTCCTGTTTG
TGGATAAGACAGTCCCACAGTCCAGCCTAACTATGGGACAGCTTTACGAGAAGGAAAAAGATGAAGATGG
ATTCTTATATGTGGCCTACAGCGGAGAGAACACTTTTGGCTTCTAATACCCAGCTTTCTTGTACAAAGTT
GGCATTATAAGAAAGCATTGCTTATCAATTTGTTGCAACGAACAGGTCACTATCAGTCAAAATAAAATCA
TTATTTGCCATCCAGCTGATATCCCCTATAGTGAGTCGTATTACATGGTCATAGCTGTTTCCTGGCAGCT
CTGGCCCGTGTCTCAAAATCTCTGATGTTACATTGCACAAGATAAAAATATATCATCATGCCTCCTCTAG
ACCAGCCAGGACAGAAATGCCTCGACTTCGCTGCTACCCAAGGTTGCCGGGTGACGCACACCGTGGAAAC
GGATGAAGGCACGAACCCAGTGGACATAAGCCTGTTCGGTTCGTAAGCTGTAATGCAAGTAGCGTATGCG
CTCACGCAACTGGTCCAGAACCTTGACCGAACGCAGCGGTGGTAACGGCGCAGTGGCGGTTTTCATGGCT
TGTTATGACTGTTTTTTTGGGGTACAGTCTATGCCTCGGGCATCCAAGCAGCAAGCGCGTTACGCCGTGG
GTCGATGTTTGATGTTATGGAGCAGCAACGATGTTACGCAGCAGGGCAGTCGCCCTAAAACAAAGTTAAA
CATTATGAGGGAAGCGGTGATCGCCGAAGTATCGACTCAACTATCAGAGGTAGTTGGCGTCATCGAGCGC
CATCTCGAACCGACGTTGCTGGCCGTACATTTGTACGGCTCCGCAGTGGATGGCGGCCTGAAGCCACACA
GTGATATTGATTTGCTGGTTACGGTGACCGTAAGGCTTGATGAAACAACGCGGCGAGCTTTGATCAACGA
CCTTTTGGAAACTTCGGCTTCCCCTGGAGAGAGCGAGATTCTCCGCGCTGTAGAAGTCACCATTGTTGTG
CACGACGACATCATTCCGTGGCGTTATCCAGCTAAGCGCGAACTGCAATTTGGAGAATGGCAGCGCAATG
ACATTCTTGCAGGTATCTTCGAGCCAGCCACGATCGACATTGATCTGGCTATCTTGCTGACAAAAGCAAG
AGAACATAGCGTTGCCTTGGTAGGTCCAGCGGCGGAGGAACTCTTTGATCCGGTTCCTGAACAGGATCTA
TTTGAGGCGCTAAATGAAACCTTAACGCTATGGAACTCGCCGCCCGACTGGGCTGGCGATGAGCGAAATG
TAGTGCTTACGTTGTCCCGCATTTGGTACAGCGCAGTAACCGGCAAAATCGCGCCGAAGGATGTCGCTGC
CGACTGGGCAATGGAGCGCCTGCCGGCCCAGTATCAGCCCGTCATACTTGAAGCTAGACAGGCTTATCTT
GGACAAGAAGAAGATCGCTTGGCCTCGCGCGCAGATCAGTTGGAAGAATTTGTCCACTACGTGAAAGGCG
AGATCACCAAGGTAGTCGGCAAATAACCCTCGAGCCACCCATGACCAAAATCCCTTAACGTGAGTTACGC
GTCGTTCCACTGAGCGTCAGACCCCGTAGAAAAGATCAAAGGATCTTCTTGAGATCCTTTTTTTCTGCGC
GTAATCTGCTGCTTGCAAACAAAAAAACCACCGCTACCAGCGGTGGTTTGTTTGCCGGATCAAGAGCTAC
CAACTCTTTTTCCGAAGGTAACTGGCTTCAGCAGAGCGCAGATACCAAATACTGTTCTTCTAGTGTAGCC
GTAGTTAGGCCACCACTTCAAGAACTCTGTAGCACCGCCTACATACCTCGCTCTGCTAATCCTGTTACCA
GTGGCTGCTGCCAGTGGCGATAAGTCGTGTCTTACCGGGTTGGACTCAAGACGATAGTTACCGGATAAGG
CGCAGCGGTCGGGCTGAACGGGGGGTTCGTGCACACAGCCCAGCTTGGAGCGAACGACCTACACCGAACT
GAGATACCTACAGCGTGAGCTATGAGAAAGCGCCACGCTTCCCGAAGGGAGAAAGGCGGACAGGTATCCG
GTAAGCGGCAGGGTCGGAACAGGAGAGCGCACGAGGGAGCTTCCAGGGGGAAACGCCTGGTATCTTTATA
GTCCTGTCGGGTTTCGCCACCTCTGACTTGAGCGTCGATTTTTGTGATGCTCGTCAGGGGGGCGGAGCCT
ATGGAAAAACGCCAGCAACGCGGCCTTTTTACGGTTCCTGGCCTTTTGCTGGCCTTTTGCTCACATG
